Addgene plasmid #97083: pX330-NEAT1m_v1
Purpose: Encodes an sgRNA that creates a DSB immediately downstream the poly(A) signal of human NEAT1_1 isoform
Depositing lab: Archa Fox. Depositing organization: University of Western Australia. Publication: Functional dissection of NEAT1 using genome editing reveals substantial localisation of the NEAT1_1 isoform outside paraspeckles. Li R, Harvey AR, Hodgetts SI, Fox AH. RNA. 2017 Mar 21. pii: rna.059477.116. doi: 10.1261/rna.059477.116. PubMed 28325845.
Backbone
  Vector backbone: pX330
  Backbone manufacturer: Feng Zhang (Addgene #42230)
  Vector type: CRISPR
Growth in bacteria
  Bacterial resistance: Ampicillin, 100 μg/mL
  Growth temperature: 37°C
  Growth strain: DH5alpha
  Copy number: High Copy
Gene/Insert
  Gene/Insert name: sgRNA NEAT1m_v1
  gRNA/shRNA sequence: CACCGATTGCCTTCATAACGACTT
  Species: H. sapiens (human)
  Promoter: U6
  Cloning method: Restriction Enzyme; 5′ cloning site BbsI (destroyed during cloning); 3′ cloning site BbsI (destroyed during cloning)
  Sequencing primers: 5′ CATATGCTTACCGTAAC
Terms and licenses: Academic/Nonprofit Terms; Industry Terms: Not Available to Industry
How to cite: pX330-NEAT1m_v1 was a gift from Archa Fox (Addgene plasmid # 97083 ; http://n2t.net/addgene:97083 ; RRID:Addgene_97083)
