[The description below was written by a language model from this plasmid's Addgene catalogue record and pLannotate feature annotations shown in this document.]
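Description:
pX330-NEAT1m_v1 is an all-in-one CRISPR/Cas9 plasmid built on the pX330 backbone for transient expression in mammalian cells. It carries both a single guide RNA and Streptococcus pyogenes Cas9 on one 8.5 kb molecule. In bacteria it is maintained at high copy through a ColE1/pUC-type origin and selected with ampicillin via the β-lactamase gene. An f1 phage origin is also present, along with small pBR322-derived bom and rop remnants and a single AAV2 inverted terminal repeat left over from the backbone's lineage. With only one ITR annotated, the plasmid is not configured as an AAV packaging vector.

The payload consists of two expression units. A human U6 RNA polymerase III promoter drives the sgRNA, in which a human NEAT1-targeting spacer was inserted between the backbone's BbsI sites (destroyed in cloning) directly upstream of the S. pyogenes guide scaffold. A second, partial scaffold fragment is annotated just downstream. Cas9 is expressed from a hybrid CBh-type promoter made up of the CMV enhancer, the chicken β-actin promoter and a hybrid intron. The annotation splits Cas9 into N- and C-terminal portions, but these are contiguous and so appear to form one continuous open reading frame. The coding sequence ends in a nucleoplasmin nuclear localization signal and is followed by the bovine growth hormone polyadenylation signal.

According to the record, the guide directs a double-strand break immediately downstream of the poly(A) signal of the short NEAT1_1 isoform of the human NEAT1 long noncoding RNA. The plasmid was used in genome-editing experiments that dissected the functions and localisation of the NEAT1 isoforms in relation to paraspeckles.
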