Features (pLannotate 1.2.2; 18 found; start..end, strand, type, name):
      1..241     +  promoter       U6 promoter: RNA polymerase III promoter for human U6 snRNA
    270..345     +  misc_RNA       gRNA scaffold: guide RNA scaffold for the Streptococcus pyogenes CRISPR/Cas9 system
    352..395     +  misc_RNA       gRNA scaffold (fragment): guide RNA scaffold for the Streptococcus pyogenes CRISPR/Cas9 system
    442..727     +  enhancer       CMV enhancer: human cytomegalovirus immediate early enhancer; contains an 18-bp deletion relative to the standard CMV enhancer
    729..1006    +  promoter       chicken β-actin promoter: No description available
   1007..1235    +  intron         hybrid intron: hybrid between chicken β-actin (CBA) and minute virus of mice (MMV) introns (Gray et al., 2011)
   1373..2974    +  CDS            Cas9(N): N-terminal portion of Streptococcus pyogenes Cas9 (Zetsche et al., 2015)
   2975..5473    +  CDS            Cas9(C): C-terminal portion of Streptococcus pyogenes Cas9 (Zetsche et al., 2015)
   5474..5521    +  CDS            nucleoplasmin NLS: bipartite nuclear localization signal from nucleoplasmin
   5555..5666    +  polyA_signal   bGH poly(A) signal: bovine growth hormone polyadenylation signal
   5771..5911    +  repeat_region  AAV2 ITR: inverted terminal repeat of adeno-associated virus serotype 2 inverted
   5916..5967    -  misc_feature   bom (fragment): basis of mobility region from pBR322
   5986..6441    +  rep_origin     f1 ori (sequence partly withheld): f1 bacteriophage origin of replication; arrow indicates direction of (+) strand synthesis
   6442..6491    -  misc_feature   bom (fragment): basis of mobility region from pBR322
   6593..6628    -  CDS            rop (fragment): Rop protein, which maintains plasmids at low copy number; rop
   6723..6827    +  promoter       AmpR promoter: bla
   6828..7688    +  CDS            AmpR: β-lactamase; bla; confers resistance to ampicillin, carbenicillin, and related antibiotics
   7859..8447    +  rep_origin     ori: high-copy-number ColE1/pMB1/pBR322/pUC origin of replication
>Addgene plasmid #97083 | pX330-NEAT1m_v1 | depositor full sequence | sequence record 189494 | pX330-NEAT1m_v1 sequence 8508 bps
GAGGGCCTATTTCCCATGATTCCTTCATATTTGCATATACGATACAAGGCTGTTAGAGAGATAATTGGAA
TTAATTTGACTGTAAACACAAAGATATTAGTACAAAATACGTGACGTAGAAAGTAATAATTTCTTGGGTA
GTTTGCAGTTTTAAAATTATGTTTTAAAATGGACTATCATATGCTTACCGTAACTTGAAAGTATTTCGAT
TTCTTGGCTTTATATATCTTGTGGAAAGGACGAAACACCGATTGCCTTCATAACGACTTGTTTTAGAGCT
AGAAATAGCAAGTTAAAATAAGGCTAGTCCGTTATCAACTTGAAAAAGTGGCACCGAGTCGGTGCTTTTT
TGTTTTAGAGCTAGAAATAGCAAGTTAAAATAAGGCTAGTCCGTTTTTAGCGCGTGCGCCAATTCTGCAG
ACAAATGGCTCTAGAGGTACCCGTTACATAACTTACGGTAAATGGCCCGCCTGGCTGACCGCCCAACGAC
CCCCGCCCATTGACGTCAATAGTAACGCCAATAGGGACTTTCCATTGACGTCAATGGGTGGAGTATTTAC
GGTAAACTGCCCACTTGGCAGTACATCAAGTGTATCATATGCCAAGTACGCCCCCTATTGACGTCAATGA
CGGTAAATGGCCCGCCTGGCATTGTGCCCAGTACATGACCTTATGGGACTTTCCTACTTGGCAGTACATC
TACGTATTAGTCATCGCTATTACCATGGTCGAGGTGAGCCCCACGTTCTGCTTCACTCTCCCCATCTCCC
CCCCCTCCCCACCCCCAATTTTGTATTTATTTATTTTTTAATTATTTTGTGCAGCGATGGGGGCGGGGGG
GGGGGGGGGGCGCGCGCCAGGCGGGGCGGGGCGGGGCGAGGGGCGGGGCGGGGCGAGGCGGAGAGGTGCG
GCGGCAGCCAATCAGAGCGGCGCGCTCCGAAAGTTTCCTTTTATGGCGAGGCGGCGGCGGCGGCGGCCCT
ATAAAAAGCGAAGCGCGCGGCGGGCGGGAGTCGCTGCGACGCTGCCTTCGCCCCGTGCCCCGCTCCGCCG
CCGCCTCGCGCCGCCCGCCCCGGCTCTGACTGACCGCGTTACTCCCACAGGTGAGCGGGCGGGACGGCCC
TTCTCCTCCGGGCTGTAATTAGCTGAGCAAGAGGTAAGGGTTTAAGGGATGGTTGGTTGGTGGGGTATTA
ATGTTTAATTACCTGGAGCACCTGCCTGAAATCACTTTTTTTCAGGTTGGACCGGTGCCACCATGGACTA
TAAGGACCACGACGGAGACTACAAGGATCATGATATTGATTACAAAGACGATGACGATAAGATGGCCCCA
AAGAAGAAGCGGAAGGTCGGTATCCACGGAGTCCCAGCAGCCGACAAGAAGTACAGCATCGGCCTGGACA
TCGGCACCAACTCTGTGGGCTGGGCCGTGATCACCGACGAGTACAAGGTGCCCAGCAAGAAATTCAAGGT
GCTGGGCAACACCGACCGGCACAGCATCAAGAAGAACCTGATCGGAGCCCTGCTGTTCGACAGCGGCGAA
ACAGCCGAGGCCACCCGGCTGAAGAGAACCGCCAGAAGAAGATACACCAGACGGAAGAACCGGATCTGCT
ATCTGCAAGAGATCTTCAGCAACGAGATGGCCAAGGTGGACGACAGCTTCTTCCACAGACTGGAAGAGTC
CTTCCTGGTGGAAGAGGATAAGAAGCACGAGCGGCACCCCATCTTCGGCAACATCGTGGACGAGGTGGCC
TACCACGAGAAGTACCCCACCATCTACCACCTGAGAAAGAAACTGGTGGACAGCACCGACAAGGCCGACC
TGCGGCTGATCTATCTGGCCCTGGCCCACATGATCAAGTTCCGGGGCCACTTCCTGATCGAGGGCGACCT
GAACCCCGACAACAGCGACGTGGACAAGCTGTTCATCCAGCTGGTGCAGACCTACAACCAGCTGTTCGAG
GAAAACCCCATCAACGCCAGCGGCGTGGACGCCAAGGCCATCCTGTCTGCCAGACTGAGCAAGAGCAGAC
GGCTGGAAAATCTGATCGCCCAGCTGCCCGGCGAGAAGAAGAATGGCCTGTTCGGAAACCTGATTGCCCT
GAGCCTGGGCCTGACCCCCAACTTCAAGAGCAACTTCGACCTGGCCGAGGATGCCAAACTGCAGCTGAGC
AAGGACACCTACGACGACGACCTGGACAACCTGCTGGCCCAGATCGGCGACCAGTACGCCGACCTGTTTC
TGGCCGCCAAGAACCTGTCCGACGCCATCCTGCTGAGCGACATCCTGAGAGTGAACACCGAGATCACCAA
GGCCCCCCTGAGCGCCTCTATGATCAAGAGATACGACGAGCACCACCAGGACCTGACCCTGCTGAAAGCT
CTCGTGCGGCAGCAGCTGCCTGAGAAGTACAAAGAGATTTTCTTCGACCAGAGCAAGAACGGCTACGCCG
GCTACATTGACGGCGGAGCCAGCCAGGAAGAGTTCTACAAGTTCATCAAGCCCATCCTGGAAAAGATGGA
CGGCACCGAGGAACTGCTCGTGAAGCTGAACAGAGAGGACCTGCTGCGGAAGCAGCGGACCTTCGACAAC
GGCAGCATCCCCCACCAGATCCACCTGGGAGAGCTGCACGCCATTCTGCGGCGGCAGGAAGATTTTTACC
CATTCCTGAAGGACAACCGGGAAAAGATCGAGAAGATCCTGACCTTCCGCATCCCCTACTACGTGGGCCC
TCTGGCCAGGGGAAACAGCAGATTCGCCTGGATGACCAGAAAGAGCGAGGAAACCATCACCCCCTGGAAC
TTCGAGGAAGTGGTGGACAAGGGCGCTTCCGCCCAGAGCTTCATCGAGCGGATGACCAACTTCGATAAGA
ACCTGCCCAACGAGAAGGTGCTGCCCAAGCACAGCCTGCTGTACGAGTACTTCACCGTGTATAACGAGCT
GACCAAAGTGAAATACGTGACCGAGGGAATGAGAAAGCCCGCCTTCCTGAGCGGCGAGCAGAAAAAGGCC
ATCGTGGACCTGCTGTTCAAGACCAACCGGAAAGTGACCGTGAAGCAGCTGAAAGAGGACTACTTCAAGA
AAATCGAGTGCTTCGACTCCGTGGAAATCTCCGGCGTGGAAGATCGGTTCAACGCCTCCCTGGGCACATA
CCACGATCTGCTGAAAATTATCAAGGACAAGGACTTCCTGGACAATGAGGAAAACGAGGACATTCTGGAA
GATATCGTGCTGACCCTGACACTGTTTGAGGACAGAGAGATGATCGAGGAACGGCTGAAAACCTATGCCC
ACCTGTTCGACGACAAAGTGATGAAGCAGCTGAAGCGGCGGAGATACACCGGCTGGGGCAGGCTGAGCCG
GAAGCTGATCAACGGCATCCGGGACAAGCAGTCCGGCAAGACAATCCTGGATTTCCTGAAGTCCGACGGC
TTCGCCAACAGAAACTTCATGCAGCTGATCCACGACGACAGCCTGACCTTTAAAGAGGACATCCAGAAAG
CCCAGGTGTCCGGCCAGGGCGATAGCCTGCACGAGCACATTGCCAATCTGGCCGGCAGCCCCGCCATTAA
GAAGGGCATCCTGCAGACAGTGAAGGTGGTGGACGAGCTCGTGAAAGTGATGGGCCGGCACAAGCCCGAG
AACATCGTGATCGAAATGGCCAGAGAGAACCAGACCACCCAGAAGGGACAGAAGAACAGCCGCGAGAGAA
TGAAGCGGATCGAAGAGGGCATCAAAGAGCTGGGCAGCCAGATCCTGAAAGAACACCCCGTGGAAAACAC
CCAGCTGCAGAACGAGAAGCTGTACCTGTACTACCTGCAGAATGGGCGGGATATGTACGTGGACCAGGAA
CTGGACATCAACCGGCTGTCCGACTACGATGTGGACCATATCGTGCCTCAGAGCTTTCTGAAGGACGACT
CCATCGACAACAAGGTGCTGACCAGAAGCGACAAGAACCGGGGCAAGAGCGACAACGTGCCCTCCGAAGA
GGTCGTGAAGAAGATGAAGAACTACTGGCGGCAGCTGCTGAACGCCAAGCTGATTACCCAGAGAAAGTTC
GACAATCTGACCAAGGCCGAGAGAGGCGGCCTGAGCGAACTGGATAAGGCCGGCTTCATCAAGAGACAGC
TGGTGGAAACCCGGCAGATCACAAAGCACGTGGCACAGATCCTGGACTCCCGGATGAACACTAAGTACGA
CGAGAATGACAAGCTGATCCGGGAAGTGAAAGTGATCACCCTGAAGTCCAAGCTGGTGTCCGATTTCCGG
AAGGATTTCCAGTTTTACAAAGTGCGCGAGATCAACAACTACCACCACGCCCACGACGCCTACCTGAACG
CCGTCGTGGGAACCGCCCTGATCAAAAAGTACCCTAAGCTGGAAAGCGAGTTCGTGTACGGCGACTACAA
GGTGTACGACGTGCGGAAGATGATCGCCAAGAGCGAGCAGGAAATCGGCAAGGCTACCGCCAAGTACTTC
TTCTACAGCAACATCATGAACTTTTTCAAGACCGAGATTACCCTGGCCAACGGCGAGATCCGGAAGCGGC
CTCTGATCGAGACAAACGGCGAAACCGGGGAGATCGTGTGGGATAAGGGCCGGGATTTTGCCACCGTGCG
GAAAGTGCTGAGCATGCCCCAAGTGAATATCGTGAAAAAGACCGAGGTGCAGACAGGCGGCTTCAGCAAA
GAGTCTATCCTGCCCAAGAGGAACAGCGATAAGCTGATCGCCAGAAAGAAGGACTGGGACCCTAAGAAGT
ACGGCGGCTTCGACAGCCCCACCGTGGCCTATTCTGTGCTGGTGGTGGCCAAAGTGGAAAAGGGCAAGTC
CAAGAAACTGAAGAGTGTGAAAGAGCTGCTGGGGATCACCATCATGGAAAGAAGCAGCTTCGAGAAGAAT
CCCATCGACTTTCTGGAAGCCAAGGGCTACAAAGAAGTGAAAAAGGACCTGATCATCAAGCTGCCTAAGT
ACTCCCTGTTCGAGCTGGAAAACGGCCGGAAGAGAATGCTGGCCTCTGCCGGCGAACTGCAGAAGGGAAA
CGAACTGGCCCTGCCCTCCAAATATGTGAACTTCCTGTACCTGGCCAGCCACTATGAGAAGCTGAAGGGC
TCCCCCGAGGATAATGAGCAGAAACAGCTGTTTGTGGAACAGCACAAGCACTACCTGGACGAGATCATCG
AGCAGATCAGCGAGTTCTCCAAGAGAGTGATCCTGGCCGACGCTAATCTGGACAAAGTGCTGTCCGCCTA
CAACAAGCACCGGGATAAGCCCATCAGAGAGCAGGCCGAGAATATCATCCACCTGTTTACCCTGACCAAT
CTGGGAGCCCCTGCCGCCTTCAAGTACTTTGACACCACCATCGACCGGAAGAGGTACACCAGCACCAAAG
AGGTGCTGGACGCCACCCTGATCCACCAGAGCATCACCGGCCTGTACGAGACACGGATCGACCTGTCTCA
GCTGGGAGGCGACAAAAGGCCGGCGGCCACGAAAAAGGCCGGCCAGGCAAAAAAGAAAAAGTAAGAATTC
CTAGAGCTCGCTGATCAGCCTCGACTGTGCCTTCTAGTTGCCAGCCATCTGTTGTTTGCCCCTCCCCCGT
GCCTTCCTTGACCCTGGAAGGTGCCACTCCCACTGTCCTTTCCTAATAAAATGAGGAAATTGCATCGCAT
TGTCTGAGTAGGTGTCATTCTATTCTGGGGGGTGGGGTGGGGCAGGACAGCAAGGGGGAGGATTGGGAAG
AGAATAGCAGGCATGCTGGGGAGCGGCCGCAGGAACCCCTAGTGATGGAGTTGGCCACTCCCTCTCTGCG
CGCTCGCTCGCTCACTGAGGCCGGGCGACCAAAGGTCGCCCGACGCCCGGGCTTTGCCCGGGCGGCCTCA
GTGAGCGAGCGAGCGCGCAGCTGCCTGCAGGGGCGCCTGATGCGGTATTTTCTCCTTACGCATCTGTGCG
GTATTTCACACCGCATA
[95 nt withheld, positions 5968-6062]
T
[46 nt withheld, positions 6064-6109]
C
[141 nt withheld, positions 6111-6251]
CCTTTGACGTTGGAGTCCACGTTCTTT
[37 nt withheld, positions 6279-6315]
ACTCTATCTCGGGCTATTCTTTTGATTTATAAGGGATTTTGCCGATTTCGGTCTATTGGTTAAAAAATGA
GCTGATTTAACAAAAATTTAACGCGAATTTTAACAAAATATTAACGTTTACAATTTTATGGTGCACTCTC
AGTACAATCTGCTCTGATGCCGCATAGTTAAGCCAGCCCCGACACCCGCCAACACCCGCTGACGCGCCCT
GACGGGCTTGTCTGCTCCCGGCATCCGCTTACAGACAAGCTGTGACCGTCTCCGGGAGCTGCATGTGTCA
GAGGTTTTCACCGTCATCACCGAAACGCGCGAGACGAAAGGGCCTCGTGATACGCCTATTTTTATAGGTT
AATGTCATGATAATAATGGTTTCTTAGACGTCAGGTGGCACTTTTCGGGGAAATGTGCGCGGAACCCCTA
TTTGTTTATTTTTCTAAATACATTCAAATATGTATCCGCTCATGAGACAATAACCCTGATAAATGCTTCA
ATAATATTGAAAAAGGAAGAGTATGAGTATTCAACATTTCCGTGTCGCCCTTATTCCCTTTTTTGCGGCA
TTTTGCCTTCCTGTTTTTGCTCACCCAGAAACGCTGGTGAAAGTAAAAGATGCTGAAGATCAGTTGGGTG
CACGAGTGGGTTACATCGAACTGGATCTCAACAGCGGTAAGATCCTTGAGAGTTTTCGCCCCGAAGAACG
TTTTCCAATGATGAGCACTTTTAAAGTTCTGCTATGTGGCGCGGTATTATCCCGTATTGACGCCGGGCAA
GAGCAACTCGGTCGCCGCATACACTATTCTCAGAATGACTTGGTTGAGTACTCACCAGTCACAGAAAAGC
ATCTTACGGATGGCATGACAGTAAGAGAATTATGCAGTGCTGCCATAACCATGAGTGATAACACTGCGGC
CAACTTACTTCTGACAACGATCGGAGGACCGAAGGAGCTAACCGCTTTTTTGCACAACATGGGGGATCAT
GTAACTCGCCTTGATCGTTGGGAACCGGAGCTGAATGAAGCCATACCAAACGACGAGCGTGACACCACGA
TGCCTGTAGCAATGGCAACAACGTTGCGCAAACTATTAACTGGCGAACTACTTACTCTAGCTTCCCGGCA
ACAATTAATAGACTGGATGGAGGCGGATAAAGTTGCAGGACCACTTCTGCGCTCGGCCCTTCCGGCTGGC
TGGTTTATTGCTGATAAATCTGGAGCCGGTGAGCGTGGAAGCCGCGGTATCATTGCAGCACTGGGGCCAG
ATGGTAAGCCCTCCCGTATCGTAGTTATCTACACGACGGGGAGTCAGGCAACTATGGATGAACGAAATAG
ACAGATCGCTGAGATAGGTGCCTCACTGATTAAGCATTGGTAACTGTCAGACCAAGTTTACTCATATATA
CTTTAGATTGATTTAAAACTTCATTTTTAATTTAAAAGGATCTAGGTGAAGATCCTTTTTGATAATCTCA
TGACCAAAATCCCTTAACGTGAGTTTTCGTTCCACTGAGCGTCAGACCCCGTAGAAAAGATCAAAGGATC
TTCTTGAGATCCTTTTTTTCTGCGCGTAATCTGCTGCTTGCAAACAAAAAAACCACCGCTACCAGCGGTG
GTTTGTTTGCCGGATCAAGAGCTACCAACTCTTTTTCCGAAGGTAACTGGCTTCAGCAGAGCGCAGATAC
CAAATACTGTTCTTCTAGTGTAGCCGTAGTTAGGCCACCACTTCAAGAACTCTGTAGCACCGCCTACATA
CCTCGCTCTGCTAATCCTGTTACCAGTGGCTGCTGCCAGTGGCGATAAGTCGTGTCTTACCGGGTTGGAC
TCAAGACGATAGTTACCGGATAAGGCGCAGCGGTCGGGCTGAACGGGGGGTTCGTGCACACAGCCCAGCT
TGGAGCGAACGACCTACACCGAACTGAGATACCTACAGCGTGAGCTATGAGAAAGCGCCACGCTTCCCGA
AGGGAGAAAGGCGGACAGGTATCCGGTAAGCGGCAGGGTCGGAACAGGAGAGCGCACGAGGGAGCTTCCA
GGGGGAAACGCCTGGTATCTTTATAGTCCTGTCGGGTTTCGCCACCTCTGACTTGAGCGTCGATTTTTGT
GATGCTCGTCAGGGGGGCGGAGCCTATGGAAAAACGCCAGCAACGCGGCCTTTTTACGGTTCCTGGCCTT
TTGCTGGCCTTTTGCTCACATGT
