>Addgene plasmid #97083 | pX330-NEAT1m_v1 | addgene partial sequence | sequence record 189492 | Addgene Partial NGS Result
CTGCCTTCGCCCCGTGCCCCGCTCCGCCGCCGCCTCGCGCCGCCCGCCCCGGCTCTGACTGACCGCGTTA
CTCCCACAGGTGAGCGGGCGGGACGGCCCTTCTCCTCCGGGCTGTAATTAGCTGAGCAAGAGGTAAGGGT
TTAAGGGATGGTTGGTTGGTGGGGTATTAATGTTTAATTACCTGGAGCACCTGCCTGAAATCACTTTTTT
TCAGGTTGGACCGGTGCCACCATGGACTATAAGGACCACGACGGAGACTACAAGGATCATGATATTGATT
ACAAAGACGATGACGATAAGATGGCCCCAAAGAAGAAGCGGAAGGTCGGTATCCACGGAGTCCCAGCAGC
CGACAAGAAGTACAGCATCGGCCTGGACATCGGCACCAACTCTGTGGGCTGGGCCGTGATCACCGACGAG
TACAAGGTGCCCAGCAAGAAATTCAAGGTGCTGGGCAACACCGACCGGCACAGCATCAAGAAGAACCTGA
TCGGAGCCCTGCTGTTCGACAGCGGCGAAACAGCCGAGGCCACCCGGCTGAAGAGAACCGCCAGAAGAAG
ATACACCAGACGGAAGAACCGGATCTGCTATCTGCAAGAGATCTTCAGCAACGAGATGGCCAAGGTGGAC
GACAGCTTCTTCCACAGACTGGAAGAGTCCTTCCTGGTGGAAGAGGATAAGAAGCACGAGCGGCACCCCA
TCTTCGGCAACATCGTGGACGAGGTGGCCTACCACGAGAAGTACCCCACCATCTACCACCTGAGAAAGAA
ACTGGTGGACAGCACCGACAAGGCCGACCTGCGGCTGATCTATCTGGCCCTGGCCCACATGATCAAGTTC
CGGGGCCACTTCCTGATCGAGGGCGACCTGAACCCCGACAACAGCGACGTGGACAAGCTGTTCATCCAGC
TGGTGCAGACCTACAACCAGCTGTTCGAGGAAAACCCCATCAACGCCAGCGGCGTGGACGCCAAGGCCAT
CCTGTCTGCCAGACTGAGCAAGAGCAGACGGCTGGAAAATCTGATCGCCCAGCTGCCCGGCGAGAAGAAG
AATGGCCTGTTCGGAAACCTGATTGCCCTGAGCCTGGGCCTGACCCCCAACTTCAAGAGCAACTTCGACC
TGGCCGAGGATGCCAAACTGCAGCTGAGCAAGGACACCTACGACGACGACCTGGACAACCTGCTGGCCCA
GATCGGCGACCAGTACGCCGACCTGTTTCTGGCCGCCAAGAACCTGTCCGACGCCATCCTGCTGAGCGAC
ATCCTGAGAGTGAACACCGAGATCACCAAGGCCCCCCTGAGCGCCTCTATGATCAAGAGATACGACGAGC
ACCACCAGGACCTGACCCTGCTGAAAGCTCTCGTGCGGCAGCAGCTGCCTGAGAAGTACAAAGAGATTTT
CTTCGACCAGAGCAAGAACGGCTACGCCGGCTACATTGACGGCGGAGCCAGCCAGGAAGAGTTCTACAAG
TTCATCAAGCCCATCCTGGAAAAGATGGACGGCACCGAGGAACTGCTCGTGAAGCTGAACAGAGAGGACC
TGCTGCGGAAGCAGCGGACCTTCGACAACGGCAGCATCCCCCACCAGATCCACCTGGGAGAGCTGCACGC
CATTCTGCGGCGGCAGGAAGATTTTTACCCATTCCTGAAGGACAACCGGGAAAAGATCGAGAAGATCCTG
ACCTTCCGCATCCCCTACTACGTGGGCCCTCTGGCCAGGGGAAACAGCAGATTCGCCTGGATGACCAGAA
AGAGCGAGGAAACCATCACCCCCTGGAACTTCGAGGAAGTGGTGGACAAGGGCGCTTCCGCCCAGAGCTT
CATCGAGCGGATGACCAACTTCGATAAGAACCTGCCCAACGAGAAGGTGCTGCCCAAGCACAGCCTGCTG
TACGAGTACTTCACCGTGTATAACGAGCTGACCAAAGTGAAATACGTGACCGAGGGAATGAGAAAGCCCG
CCTTCCTGAGCGGCGAGCAGAAAAAGGCCATCGTGGACCTGCTGTTCAAGACCAACCGGAAAGTGACCGT
GAAGCAGCTGAAAGAGGACTACTTCAAGAAAATCGAGTGCTTCGACTCCGTGGAAATCTCCGGCGTGGAA
GATCGGTTCAACGCCTCCCTGGGCACATACCACGATCTGCTGAAAATTATCAAGGACAAGGACTTCCTGG
ACAATGAGGAAAACGAGGACATTCTGGAAGATATCGTGCTGACCCTGACACTGTTTGAGGACAGAGAGAT
GATCGAGGAACGGCTGAAAACCTATGCCCACCTGTTCGACGACAAAGTGATGAAGCAGCTGAAGCGGCGG
AGATACACCGGCTGGGGCAGGCTGAGCCGGAAGCTGATCAACGGCATCCGGGACAAGCAGTCCGGCAAGA
CAATCCTGGATTTCCTGAAGTCCGACGGCTTCGCCAACAGAAACTTCATGCAGCTGATCCACGACGACAG
CCTGACCTTTAAAGAGGACATCCAGAAAGCCCAGGTGTCCGGCCAGGGCGATAGCCTGCACGAGCACATT
GCCAATCTGGCCGGCAGCCCCGCCATTAAGAAGGGCATCCTGCAGACAGTGAAGGTGGTGGACGAGCTCG
TGAAAGTGATGGGCCGGCACAAGCCCGAGAACATCGTGATCGAAATGGCCAGAGAGAACCAGACCACCCA
GAAGGGACAGAAGAACAGCCGCGAGAGAATGAAGCGGATCGAAGAGGGCATCAAAGAGCTGGGCAGCCAG
ATCCTGAAAGAACACCCCGTGGAAAACACCCAGCTGCAGAACGAGAAGCTGTACCTGTACTACCTGCAGA
ATGGGCGGGATATGTACGTGGACCAGGAACTGGACATCAACCGGCTGTCCGACTACGATGTGGACCATAT
CGTGCCTCAGAGCTTTCTGAAGGACGACTCCATCGACAACAAGGTGCTGACCAGAAGCGACAAGAACCGG
GGCAAGAGCGACAACGTGCCCTCCGAAGAGGTCGTGAAGAAGATGAAGAACTACTGGCGGCAGCTGCTGA
ACGCCAAGCTGATTACCCAGAGAAAGTTCGACAATCTGACCAAGGCCGAGAGAGGCGGCCTGAGCGAACT
GGATAAGGCCGGCTTCATCAAGAGACAGCTGGTGGAAACCCGGCAGATCACAAAGCACGTGGCACAGATC
CTGGACTCCCGGATGAACACTAAGTACGACGAGAATGACAAGCTGATCCGGGAAGTGAAAGTGATCACCC
TGAAGTCCAAGCTGGTGTCCGATTTCCGGAAGGATTTCCAGTTTTACAAAGTGCGCGAGATCAACAACTA
CCACCACGCCCACGACGCCTACCTGAACGCCGTCGTGGGAACCGCCCTGATCAAAAAGTACCCTAAGCTG
GAAAGCGAGTTCGTGTACGGCGACTACAAGGTGTACGACGTGCGGAAGATGATCGCCAAGAGCGAGCAGG
AAATCGGCAAGGCTACCGCCAAGTACTTCTTCTACAGCAACATCATGAACTTTTTCAAGACCGAGATTAC
CCTGGCCAACGGCGAGATCCGGAAGCGGCCTCTGATCGAGACAAACGGCGAAACCGGGGAGATCGTGTGG
GATAAGGGCCGGGATTTTGCCACCGTGCGGAAAGTGCTGAGCATGCCCCAAGTGAATATCGTGAAAAAGA
CCGAGGTGCAGACAGGCGGCTTCAGCAAAGAGTCTATCCTGCCCAAGAGGAACAGCGATAAGCTGATCGC
CAGAAAGAAGGACTGGGACCCTAAGAAGTACGGCGGCTTCGACAGCCCCACCGTGGCCTATTCTGTGCTG
GTGGTGGCCAAAGTGGAAAAGGGCAAGTCCAAGAAACTGAAGAGTGTGAAAGAGCTGCTGGGGATCACCA
TCATGGAAAGAAGCAGCTTCGAGAAGAATCCCATCGACTTTCTGGAAGCCAAGGGCTACAAAGAAGTGAA
AAAGGACCTGATCATCAAGCTGCCTAAGTACTCCCTGTTCGAGCTGGAAAACGGCCGGAAGAGAATGCTG
GCCTCTGCCGGCGAACTGCAGAAGGGAAACGAACTGGCCCTGCCCTCCAAATATGTGAACTTCCTGTACC
TGGCCAGCCACTATGAGAAGCTGAAGGGCTCCCCCGAGGATAATGAGCAGAAACAGCTGTTTGTGGAACA
GCACAAGCACTACCTGGACGAGATCATCGAGCAGATCAGCGAGTTCTCCAAGAGAGTGATCCTGGCCGAC
GCTAATCTGGACAAAGTGCTGTCCGCCTACAACAAGCACCGGGATAAGCCCATCAGAGAGCAGGCCGAGA
ATATCATCCACCTGTTTACCCTGACCAATCTGGGAGCCCCTGCCGCCTTCAAGTACTTTGACACCACCAT
CGACCGGAAGAGGTACACCAGCACCAAAGAGGTGCTGGACGCCACCCTGATCCACCAGAGCATCACCGGC
CTGTACGAGACACGGATCGACCTGTCTCAGCTGGGAGGCGACAAAAGGCCGGCGGCCACGAAAAAGGCCG
GCCAGGCAAAAAAGAAAAAGTAAGAATTCCTAGAGCTCGCTGATCAGCCTCGACTGTGCCTTCTAGTTGC
CAGCCATCTGTTGTTTGCCCCTCCCCCGTGCCTTCCTTGACCCTGGAAGGTGCCACTCCCACTGTCCTTT
CCTAATAAAATGAGGAAATTGCATCGCATTGTCTGAGTAGGTGTCATTCTATTCTGGGGGGTGGGGTGGG
GCAGGACAGCAAGGGGGAGGATTGGGAAGAGAATAGCAGGCATGCTGGGGAGCGGCCGCAGGAACCCCTA
GTGATGGAGTTGGCCACTCCCTCTCTGCGCGCTCGCTCGCTCACTGAGGCCGGGCGACCAAAGGTCGCCC
GACGCCCGGGCTTTGCCCGGGCGGCCTCAGTGAGCGAGCGAGCGCGCAGCTGCCTGCAGGGGCGCCTGAT
GCGGTATTTTCTCCTTACGCATCTGTGCGGTATTTCACACCGCATA
[95 nt withheld, positions 4947-5041]
T
[46 nt withheld, positions 5043-5088]
C
[141 nt withheld, positions 5090-5230]
CCTTTGACGTTGGAGTCCACGTTCTTT
[37 nt withheld, positions 5258-5294]
ACTCTATCTCGGGCTATTCTTTTGATTTATAAGGGATTTTGCCGATTTCGGTCTATTGGTTAAAAAATGA
GCTGATTTAACAAAAATTTAACGCGAATTTTAACAAAATATTAACGTTTACAATTTTATGGTGCACTCTC
AGTACAATCTGCTCTGATGCCGCATAGTTAAGCCAGCCCCGACACCCGCCAACACCCGCTGACGCGCCCT
GACGGGCTTGTCTGCTCCCGGCATCCGCTTACAGACAAGCTGTGACCGTCTCCGGGAGCTGCATGTGTCA
GAGGTTTTCACCGTCATCACCGAAACGCGCGAGACGAAAGGGCCTCGTGATACGCCTATTTTTATAGGTT
AATGTCATGATAATAATGGTTTCTTAGACGTCAGGTGGCACTTTTCGGGGAAATGTGCGCGGAACCCCTA
TTTGTTTATTTTTCTAAATACATTCAAATATGTATCCGCTCATGAGACAATAACCCTGATAAATGCTTCA
ATAATATTGAAAAAGGAAGAGTATGAGTATTCAACATTTCCGTGTCGCCCTTATTCCCTTTTTTGCGGCA
TTTTGCCTTCCTGTTTTTGCTCACCCAGAAACGCTGGTGAAAGTAAAAGATGCTGAAGATCAGTTGGGTG
CACGAGTGGGTTACATCGAACTGGATCTCAACAGCGGTAAGATCCTTGAGAGTTTTCGCCCCGAAGAACG
TTTTCCAATGATGAGCACTTTTAAAGTTCTGCTATGTGGCGCGGTATTATCCCGTATTGACGCCGGGCAA
GAGCAACTCGGTCGCCGCATACACTATTCTCAGAATGACTTGGTTGAGTACTCACCAGTCACAGAAAAGC
ATCTTACGGATGGCATGACAGTAAGAGAATTATGCAGTGCTGCCATAACCATGAGTGATAACACTGCGGC
CAACTTACTTCTGACAACGATCGGAGGACCGAAGGAGCTAACCGCTTTTTTGCACAACATGGGGGATCAT
GTAACTCGCCTTGATCGTTGGGAACCGGAGCTGAATGAAGCCATACCAAACGACGAGCGTGACACCACGA
TGCCTGTAGCAATGGCAACAACGTTGCGCAAACTATTAACTGGCGAACTACTTACTCTAGCTTCCCGGCA
ACAATTAATAGACTGGATGGAGGCGGATAAAGTTGCAGGACCACTTCTGCGCTCGGCCCTTCCGGCTGGC
TGGTTTATTGCTGATAAATCTGGAGCCGGTGAGCGTGGAAGCCGCGGTATCATTGCAGCACTGGGGCCAG
ATGGTAAGCCCTCCCGTATCGTAGTTATCTACACGACGGGGAGTCAGGCAACTATGGATGAACGAAATAG
ACAGATCGCTGAGATAGGTGCCTCACTGATTAAGCATTGGTAACTGTCAGACCAAGTTTACTCATATATA
CTTTAGATTGATTTAAAACTTCATTTTTAATTTAAAAGGATCTAGGTGAAGATCCTTTTTGATAATCTCA
TGACCAAAATCCCTTAACGTGAGTTTTCGTTCCACTGAGCGTCAGACCCCGTAGAAAAGATCAAAGGATC
TTCTTGAGATCCTTTTTTTCTGCGCGTAATCTGCTGCTTGCAAACAAAAAAACCACCGCTACCAGCGGTG
GTTTGTTTGCCGGATCAAGAGCTACCAACTCTTTTTCCGAAGGTAACTGGCTTCAGCAGAGCGCAGATAC
CAAATACTGTTCTTCTAGTGTAGCCGTAGTTAGGCCACCACTTCAAGAACTCTGTAGCACCGCCTACATA
CCTCGCTCTGCTAATCCTGTTACCAGTGGCTGCTGCCAGTGGCGATAAGTCGTGTCTTACCGGGTTGGAC
TCAAGACGATAGTTACCGGATAAGGCGCAGCGGTCGGGCTGAACGGGGGGTTCGTGCACACAGCCCAGCT
TGGAGCGAACGACCTACACCGAACTGAGATACCTACAGCGTGAGCTATGAGAAAGCGCCACGCTTCCCGA
AGGGAGAAAGGCGGACAGGTATCCGGTAAGCGGCAGGGTCGGAACAGGAGAGCGCACGAGGGAGCTTCCA
GGGGGAAACGCCTGGTATCTTTATAGTCCTGTCGGGTTTCGCCACCTCTGACTTGAGCGTCGATTTTTGT
GATGCTCGTCAGGGGGGCGGAGCCTATGGAAAAACGCCAGCAACGCGGCCTTTTTACGGTTCCTGGCCTT
TTGCTGGCCTTTTGCTCACATGTGAGGGCCTATTTCCCATGATTCCTTCATATTTGCATATACGATACAA
GGCTGTTAGAGAGATAATTGGAATTAATTTGACTGTAAACACAAAGATATTAGTACAAAATACGTGACGT
AGAAAGTAATAATTTCTTGGGTAGTTTGCAGTTTTAAAATTATGTTTTAAAATGGACTATCATATGCTTA
CCGTAACTTGAAAGTATTTCGATTTCTTGGCTTTATATATCTTGTGGAAAGGACGAAACACCGATTGCCT
TCATAACGACTTGTTTTAGAGCTAGAAATAGCAAGTTAAAATAAGGCTAGTCCGTTATCAACTTGAAAAA
GTGGCACCGAGTCGGTGCTTTTTTGTTTTAGAGCTAGAAATAGCAAGTTAAAATAAGGCTAGTCCGTTTT
TAGCGCGTGCGCCAATTCTGCAGACAAATGGCTCTAGAGGTACCCGTTACATAACTTACGGTAAATGGCC
CGCCTGGCTGACCGCCCAACGACCCCCGCCCATTGACGTCAATAGTAACGCCAATAGGGACTTTCCATTG
ACGTCAATGGGTGGAGTATTTACGGTAAACTGCCCACTTGGCAGTACATCAAGTGTATCATATGCCAAGT
ACGCCCCCTATTGACGTCAATGACGGTAAATGGCCCGCCTGGCATTGTGCCCAGTACATGACCTTATGGG
ACTTTCCTACTTGGCAGTACATCTACGTATTAGTCATCGCTATTACCATGGTCGAGGTGAGCCCCACGTT
CTGCTTCACTCTCCCCATCTCCCCCCCCTCCCCACCCCCAATTTTGTATTTATTTATTTTTTAATTATTT
TGTGCAGCGATGGG
